>Addgene plasmid #13906 | pBS cPea3 (CT#1024) | addgene partial sequence | sequence record 20129 | 13906 with T7
CGAGGTCGACGGTATCGATAAGCTTGATATCGAATTCCTAGTAGGTGTAGCCTTTGCCATAGAGCTGCGG
GGGGAGGCTCCCAAGGTCAGGCAGGTAAGCAGTGCTCTCATCCAGGTGGGACAGAGGCACCGTGTCCTCC
TCGCTGATCTGCCTCTCCAGCTCTGCCTTCAGGGCCGGCCGCTGGTTGTCAGGGAAGGCCAGAGAGAACA
GAGCCTCGGGCTCACACACAAACTTGTAGACGTAGCGTTCCCCTGCCACCTTCTGCATGATGCCTTTCTC
ATAATAGTAGCGAAGAGAGCGGCTCAGCTTGTCGTAGTTCATGGCTGGCCGGTTCTTCTGGATGCCCCAC
AGCCTGGCTACCTCTTCTGGCTCAATCAGCTTGAACTCCATCCCTCTTCCAGTCCAGGCAATGAAGTGGG
AGTTGGTGGGATCATCCAATAGAGCCACAAGGAACTGCCAGAGCTGGAGAGATCCCCTCCGCTGATAGGG
AGGGCCCTCCCGGTACCCTCCGACCTCCTGCTTGATGTCACCTTCAAATTTTTCTGGAACAACGCANACA
TCGTCAGCAAAGGGCCTCATCTGCTTGTCATAGCTGCAGCCTGAGTCATACATGTAGTCCACCTGCTCCT
GCTTGATGACCACGGCTGCTGGGTACTGG
