[The description below was written by a language model from this plasmid's Addgene catalogue record.]
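Description:
pBS cPea3 is a small bacterial cloning plasmid carrying a fragment of the chicken (Gallus gallus) Pea3 gene, also known as ETV4, which encodes an Ets-family transcription factor. The backbone is recorded only tentatively as "pBS?", presumably a pBluescript-type vector of about 3 kb, so its exact identity should be treated as uncertain. The plasmid is maintained at high copy number in standard E. coli cloning strains and is selected with ampicillin. No feature table accompanies the record, so the origin of replication, promoters and other backbone elements are not explicitly documented. The use of a T7 primer for sequencing from the 5′ side suggests that a T7 promoter or primer site flanks the insert, as is usual in Bluescript-type phagemids.

The insert is roughly 1 kb and is described as an RT-PCR product, meaning it was amplified from chicken cDNA rather than taken from a library clone. At this size it may be a partial rather than complete coding sequence, but the record does not state which region of the transcript is covered. It was cloned by restriction digestion, with an intact XbaI site at the 5′ end; the 3′ cloning site is not given. No tags, reporters or eukaryotic expression elements are listed.

Although catalogued as a bacterial expression vector, the record does not state the intended use. The associated work concerns FGF signalling acting through Pea3 and Erm to regulate scleraxis expression in somitic tendon progenitors. A clone of this type would be consistent with use as a template for in vitro transcription of riboprobes to detect Pea3 expression in chick embryos, or as a source of cDNA for subcloning.
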