Addgene plasmid #13906: pBS cPea3 (CT#1024)
Depositing lab: Cliff Tabin. Depositing organization: Harvard Medical School. Publication: FGF acts directly on the somitic tendon progenitors through the Ets transcription factors Pea3 and Erm to regulate scleraxis expression. Brent AE, Tabin CJ. Development. 2004 Aug . 131(16):3885-96. 10.1242/dev.01275 PubMed 15253939.
Backbone
  Vector backbone: pBS?
  Backbone size w/o insert (bp): 3000
  Vector type: Bacterial Expression
Growth in bacteria
  Bacterial resistance: Ampicillin, 100 μg/mL
  Growth temperature: 37°C
  Growth strain: DH5alpha
  Copy number: High Copy
Gene/Insert
  Gene/Insert name: Pea3
  Species: G. gallus (chicken)
  Insert size (bp): 1000
  Entrez Gene: ETV4 (a.k.a. PEA3)
  Cloning method: Restriction Enzyme; 5′ cloning site XbaI (not destroyed)
  Sequencing primers: 5′ T7
Terms and licenses: Academic/Nonprofit Terms; Industry Terms: Not Available to Industry
Depositor comments: RT-PCR product.
How to cite: pBS cPea3 (CT#1024) was a gift from Cliff Tabin (Addgene plasmid # 13906 ; http://n2t.net/addgene:13906 ; RRID:Addgene_13906)
